Addgene plasmid #32522: pHAGE-CMV-Rheb(D60K)-IRES-eGFP-W
Depositing lab: Mustafa Sahin. Depositing organization: Boston Children's Hospital.
Backbone
  Vector backbone: pHAGE-CMV-Rheb-IRES-eGFP-W
  Backbone manufacturer: Addgene plasmid #32519
  Vector type: Mammalian Expression, Lentiviral
Growth in bacteria
  Bacterial resistance: Ampicillin, 100 μg/mL
  Growth temperature: 37°C
  Growth strain: Stbl3
  Copy number: High Copy
Gene/Insert
  Gene/Insert name: dominant negative Rheb (D60K)
  Species: R. norvegicus (rat)
  Mutation: D60K to make dominant negative
  Entrez Gene: Rheb
  Promoter: CMV
  Cloning method: Restriction Enzyme; 5′ cloning site NotI (not destroyed); 3′ cloning site BamHI (not destroyed)
  Sequencing primers: 5′ CMV forward
Terms and licenses: Academic/Nonprofit Terms; Industry Terms: Not Available to Industry
Depositor comments: The published dominant negative D60K mutation was introduced to pHAGE-CMV-Rheb-IRES-eGFP-W by site directed mutagenesis. Although reported to have robust DN activity in other cell types, this construct did not provide robust DN activity in neurons. The original pHAGE-CMV-IRES lentiviral vector is from Dr Richard C. Mulligan at Harvard (Mostoslavsky G et al., 2005).
How to cite: pHAGE-CMV-Rheb(D60K)-IRES-eGFP-W was a gift from Mustafa Sahin (Addgene plasmid # 32522 ; http://n2t.net/addgene:32522 ; RRID:Addgene_32522)
