[The description below was written by a language model from this plasmid's Addgene catalogue record.]
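Description:
pHAGE-CMV-Rheb(D60K)-IRES-eGFP-W is a lentiviral transfer plasmid for mammalian expression, built on the pHAGE-CMV-IRES lentiviral backbone. It was derived directly from the wild-type parent construct pHAGE-CMV-Rheb-IRES-eGFP-W by site-directed mutagenesis. In bacteria it is maintained as a high-copy plasmid under ampicillin selection, and the record lists a recombination-deficient strain (Stbl3), a common choice for limiting rearrangement between lentiviral repeat sequences. No feature table is provided, so details such as the LTR configuration, packaging signal and bacterial origin are not stated in the record.

The payload is rat Rheb, a small GTPase that activates mTORC1 signalling, carrying the D60K substitution reported to make it dominant negative. The coding sequence sits between NotI and BamHI sites, both retained, and is driven by the CMV promoter. Downstream, an IRES allows eGFP to be translated from the same bicistronic transcript. Green fluorescence therefore marks transduced or transfected cells expressing the mutant, without fusing a tag to Rheb itself. The "W" in the name most likely denotes a WPRE, a post-transcriptional element that enhances transgene expression, although the record does not spell this out.

The construct is intended for interfering with endogenous Rheb function, either by transfection or by lentiviral delivery. The depositor cautions that, although D60K is reported to have robust dominant-negative activity in other cell types, this construct did not give robust dominant-negative activity in neurons. Anyone planning neuronal experiments should take this into account.
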