>Addgene plasmid #32522 | pHAGE-CMV-Rheb(D60K)-IRES-eGFP-W | addgene partial sequence | sequence record 38170 | CMV-F 5'-CGCAAATGGGCGGTAGGCGTG-3'
CAGAGCTCGTTTAGTGACCGTCAGATCGCCTGGAGACGCCATCCACGCTGTTTTGACCTCCATAGAAGAC
ACCGGCGGCCGCACCATGCCTCAGTCCAAGTCCCGGAAGATCGCCATCCTGGGCTATCGGTCTGTGGGAA
AGTCCTCATTGACAATTCAGTTTGTTGAAGGTCAATTTGTTGATTCCTACGATCCAACCATAGAAAACAC
ATTCACCAAGCTGATCACAGTAAATGGGCAAGAGTATCATCTTCAGCTTGTAAAGACAGCAGGGCAGGAT
GAATATTCCATTTTTCCTCAGACATACTCCATAGATATTAATGGTTATATTCTTGTGTATTCTGTTACAT
CAATCAAAAGCTTTGAAGTAATTAAAGTTATCCACGGCAAGCTGTTGGACATGGTGGGGAAAGTGCAGAT
ACCGATTATGTTAGTCGGAAATAAGAAGGACCTGCATATGGAAAGGGTGATCAGTTATGAAGAAGGAAAG
GCTTTGGCAGAATCTTGGAATGCAGCTTTTTTGGAATCTTCTGCAAAAGAAAATCAGACTGCTGTGGATG
TTTTTAGAAGGATAATTTTGGAAGCAGAAAAGATTGACGGAGCGGCTTCACAAGGGAAGTCTTCGTGCTC
GGTGATGTGAGGATCCCTCCCCCCCCCCTAACGTTACTGGCCGAAGCCGCTTGGAATAAGGCCGGTGTGC
GTTTGTCTATATGTTATTTTCCACCATATTGCCGTCTTTTGGCAATGTGAGGGCCCGGAAACCTGGCC
